>Addgene plasmid #69612 | pBS-L1PA1CH blast | addgene partial sequence | sequence record 125479 | CMV-F 5'-CGCAAATGGGCGGTAGGCGTG-3'
GCAGAGCTCGTTTAGTGAACCGTCAGATCTCTAGAAGCTGGGTACCAGCTGCTAGCTAAAACCACAAAGA
TGGGCAAGAAGCAGAACCGCAAGACCGGCAACAGCAAGACCCAGAGCGCCAGCCCCCCCCCCAAGGAGCG
CAGCAGCAGCCCCGCCACCGAGCAGAGCTGGATGGAGAACGACTTCGACGAGCTGCGCGAGGAGGGCTTC
CGCCGCAGCAACTACAGCGAGCTGCGCGAGGACATCCAGACCAAGGGCAAGGAGGTGGAGAACTTCGAGA
AGAACCTGGAGGAGTGCATCACCCGCATCACCAACACCGAGAAGTGCCTGAAGGAGCTGATGGAGCTGAA
GACCAAGGCCCGCGAGCTGCGCGAGGAGTGCCGCAGCCTGCGCAGCCGCTGCGACCAGCTGGAGGAGCGC
GTGAGCGCAATGGAGGACGAGATGAACGAGATGAAGCGCGAGGGCAAGTTCCGCGAGAAGCGCATCAAGC
GCAACGAGCAGAGCCTCCAGGAGATATGGGACTACGTGAAGCGCCCCAACCTGCGCCTGATCGGCGTGCC
CGAGAGCGACGTGGAGAACGGCACCAAGCTGGAGAACACCCTACAGGACATCATCCAGGAGAACTTCCCC
AACCTGGCCCGCCAGGCCAACGTGCAGATCCAGGAGATCCAGCGCACCCCCCAGCGCTACAGCAGCCGCC
GCGCCACCCCCCGCCACATCATCGTGCGCTTCACCAAGGTGGAGATGAAGGAGAAGATGCTGCGCGCCGC
CCGCGAGAAGGGCCGGGTTACCCTGAAGGGCAAGCCCATCCGCCTGACCGCCGACCTGAGCGCCGAGACC
CTACAGGCCCGCCGCGAGTGGGGGCCAATCTTCAACATCCTGAAGGAGAAGAACTTCCAGCCCCGCATCA
GCTACCCCGCCAAGCTGAGCTTCATCAGCGAGGGCGAGATCAAATACTTCATCGACAAGCAGATGCTGCG
CGACTTCGTGACCACCCGC
