>Addgene plasmid #69612 | pBS-L1PA1CH blast | addgene partial sequence | sequence record 125480 | ffLuc-R2 5'-AGGCCCTAAAACATTGCCAC-3'
TCCTCTGCAGTTTCTTCACCCCCAACCCCAGTATCTTCAAACAGCTCACACCCTGCTGTGCTCAGATCAA
TACTCAGTTGTCTAAGTTGCCTCGAGACTAAAGGCAACAGTGCTGAAACATCTCCTGGACTCACCTGGCA
ACCTGACTTGTATCGTCGCGATCGGAAATGAGAACAGGGGCATCTTGAGCCCCTGCGGACGGTGCCGACA
GGTGCTTCTCGATCTGCATCCTGGGATCAAAGCCATAGTGAAGGACAGTGATGGACAGCCGACGGCAGTT
GGGATTCGTGAATTGCTGCCCTCTGGTTATGTGTGGGAGGGCTAGGCCGGCCAGCTAGGAATTCTTAGTT
GCCGCCGATCAGGCTGAAGATCCGGTGCTTGGTCTTCTGCTCCTGGCTCAGCTTGCTCAGGATGATGGTC
TCCAGCTTCATCCAGGTGCCCACGAAGCTGATGAACTCGTCGTTCTTGATGGCGGCGTAGTACTCCATAG
TGTAGATGTGCCACATCTTCTTGATCCAGTCGATCATGGTGGGGCACTTGGGCTGGTTCCAGGTCTTGGC
GATGGTGAACAGGGCGGCGATGAACATCCGGGTGCAGGTGTCCTTGTAGCAGCAGCTCTTGTACTCGTTG
GGGTAGATGCCCAGCAGGGGGATGGCGGGGTCGAAGGGGATCTCCAGCTCCAGGTCCCGCAGGAACCGCC
ACACGCTCTTCCACAGGGGCTGCACCAGCTTGCAGTCCCACCAGCAGTGCAGCAGGGTGCCGATCTCGCC
GCAGCCCCGCCAGCATCGGTTGTTGCCGCTCTTCTTGATGATGGCCATCCGCACGGGGGTCAGGTGATAC
CGCATGGTGGTCTTGATCTGCATCTCCCGGATGGCCAGGCTGCTGCTGCACTTCTTCATGTGCTTCTTGG
CGGCGTAGATGTCCTCCTTGCTGAAGTGCCGGTTCATGTCCTTGGCCCACTTCTTGATGGGGTTGTTGGT
CTTCTTCTTGTAAATCTGCTTCAGCTCGTTGTAGATCCGGCTGATCAGGCCCTTGTCGCTGCTGTAGGTG
GCGAAAATCTTCTCCCAGGTGGTGGGCTGCCGGTTCACCCGGATGGTGGTCTCCTTGG
