[The description below was written by a language model from this plasmid's Addgene catalogue record.]
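Description:
pBS-L1PA1CH blast is a mammalian expression plasmid built on a pBluescript backbone, with a total size of about 10.8 kb, of which roughly 7.7 kb is insert. It is maintained in standard E. coli strains as a high-copy plasmid under ampicillin selection. No feature table accompanies the record, so details such as the polyadenylation signal and the exact architecture of the insert are not stated.

The payload is a codon-optimized version of the human LINE-1 element of the PA1 subfamily (also called L1HS, with L1RP listed as an alternative name), the youngest human L1 lineage and the one that includes retrotransposition-competent elements. Expression is driven by a CMV promoter, providing strong transcription in mammalian cells. The element is tagged with a blasticidin resistance cassette, and the record notes that blasticidin selection reports retrotransposition rather than the presence of the plasmid. This matches the usual design of L1 retrotransposition indicator cassettes, in which the resistance gene is arranged so that it becomes functional only after the L1 transcript has been spliced, reverse transcribed and integrated into the genome. The precise configuration used here is not described in the record, however.

The construct is therefore suited to cell culture retrotransposition assays, in which blasticidin-resistant colonies arising after transfection give a readout of L1 mobilization. The codon-optimized sequence would generally be expected to improve expression of the L1-encoded proteins in such assays.
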