Addgene plasmid #69612: pBS-L1PA1CH blast
Purpose: Expresses a blasticidin tagged codon optimized L1PA1
Depositing lab: Astrid Roy-Engel. Depositing organization: Tulane University.
Backbone
  Vector backbone: pBluescript
  Backbone size w/o insert (bp): 3530
  Total vector size (bp): 10811
  Vector type: Mammalian Expression
  Selectable markers: Blasticidin ; detects retrotransposition not the plasmid
Growth in bacteria
  Bacterial resistance: Ampicillin, 100 μg/mL
  Growth temperature: 37°C
  Growth strain: DH5alpha
  Growth instructions: Any standard E.coli strain should work fine
  Copy number: High Copy
Gene/Insert
  Gene/Insert name: L1PA1 (alt names: LINE-1 PA1 subfamily; L1HS; L1RP)
  Species: H. sapiens (human)
  Insert size (bp): 7658
  Promoter: CMV
  Tag / fusion protein: blast cassette
  Cloning method: Unknown
  Sequencing primers: 5′ AGGCGTGTACGGTGGGAGGTCTA
Terms and licenses: Academic/Nonprofit Terms; Industry Terms: Not Available to Industry
How to cite: pBS-L1PA1CH blast was a gift from Astrid Roy-Engel (Addgene plasmid # 69612 ; http://n2t.net/addgene:69612 ; RRID:Addgene_69612)
